>Addgene plasmid #163344 | pMY-mTurquoise2-P2A-PuroR-HA | depositor full sequence | sequence record 316612 | pMY-mTurquoise2-P2A-PuroR-HA sequence 6238 bps
CCCGAAAAGTGCCACCTGCATAATGAAAGACCCCACCTGTAGGTTTGGCAAGCTAGCTTAAGTAACGCCA
TTTTGCAAGGCATGGAAAAATACATAACTGAGAATAGAAAAGTTCAGATCAAGGTCAGGAACAGATGGAA
CAGCTGAATATGGGCCAAAGCGGATATCTGTGGTAAGCAGTTCCTGCCCCGGCTCAGGGCCAAGAACAGA
TGGAACAGCTGAATATGGGCCAAACAGGATATCTGTGGTAAGCAGTTCCTGCCCCGGCTCAGGGCCAAGA
ACAGATGGTCCCCAGATGCGGTCCAGCCCTCAGCAGTTTCTAGAGAACCATCAGATGTTTCCAGGGTGCC
CCAAGGACCTGAAATGACCCTGTGCCTTATTTGAACTAACCAATCAGTTCGCTTCTCGCTTCTGTTCGCG
CGCTTCTGCTCCCCGAGCTCAATAAAAGAGCCCACAACCCCTCACTCGGGGCGCCAGTCCTCCGATTGAC
TGAGTCGCCCGGGTACCCGTATTCCCAATAAAGCCTCTTGCTGTTTGCATCCGAATCGTGGACTCGCTGA
TCCTTGGGAGGGTCTCCTCAGATTGATTGACTGCCCACCTCGGGGGTCTTTCATTTGGAGGTTCCACCGA
GATTTGGAGACCCCAGCCCAGGGACCACCGACCCCCCCGCCGGGAGGTAAGCTGGCCAGCGGTCGTTTCG
TGTCTGTCTCTGTCTTTGTGCGTGTTTGTGCCGGCATCTAATGTTTGCGCCTGCGTCTGTACTAGTTAGC
TAACTAGCTCTGTATCTGGCGGACCCGTGGTGGAACTGACGAGTTCGGAACACCCGGCCGCAACCCTGGG
AGACGTCCCAGGGACTTCGGGGGCCGTTTTTGTGGCCCGACCTGAGTCCAAAAATCCCGATCGTTTTGGA
CTCTTTGGTGCACCCCCCTAATAGGAGGGATATGTGGTTCTGGTAGGAGACGAGAACCTAAAACAGTTCC
CGCCTCCGTCTGAATTTTTGCTTTCGGTTTGGGACCGAAGCCGCGCCGCGCGTCTTGTCTGCTGCAGCAT
CGTTCTGTGTTGTCTCTGTCTGACTGTGTTTCTGTATTTGTCTGAAAATTAGGGCCAGACTGTTACCACT
CCCTTAAGTTTGACCTTAGGTCACTGGAAAGATGTCGAGCGGATCGCTCACAACCAGTCGGTAGATGTCA
AGAAGAGACGTTGGGTTACCTTCTGCTCTGCAGAATGGCCAACCTTTAACGTCGGATGGCCGCGAGACGG
CACCTTTAACCGAGACCTCATCACCCAGGTTAAGATCAAGGTCTTTTCACCTGGCCCGCATGGACACCCA
GACCAGGTCCCCTACATCGTGACCTGGGAAGCCTTGGCTTTTGACCCCCCTCCCTGGGTCAAGCCCTTTG
TACACCCTAAGCCTCCGCCTCCTCTTCCTCCATCCGCCCCGTCTCTCCCCCTTGAACCTCCTCGTTCGAC
CCCGCCTCGATCCTCCCTTTATCCAGCCCTCACTCCTTCTCTAGGCGCCCCCATATGGCCATATGAGATC
TTATATGGGGCACCCCCGCCCCTTGTAAACTTCCCTGACCCTGACATGACAAGAGTTACTAACAGCCCCT
CTCTCCAAGCTCACTTACAGGCTCTCTACTTAGTCCAGCACGAAGTCTGGAGACCTCTGGCGGCAGCCTA
CCAAGAACAACTGGACCGACCGGTGGTACCTCACCCTTACCGAGTCGGCGACACAGTGTGGGTCCGCCGA
CACCAGACTAAGAACCTAGAACCTCGCTGGAAAGGACCTTACACAGTCCTGCTGACCACCCCCACCGCCC
TCAAAGTAGACGGCATCGCAGCTTGGATACACGCCGCCCACGTGAAGGCTGCCGACCCCGGGGGTGGACC
ATCCTCTAGACTGCCGGATCTAGCTAGTTAATTAACTCCGTGGATCCGGTCGTGCGGCCGCACGGAAACG
CGTGCCACCATGGTGAGCAAGGGCGAGGAGCTGTTCACCGGGGTGGTGCCCATCCTGGTCGAGCTGGACG
GCGACGTAAACGGCCACAAGTTCAGCGTGTCCGGCGAGGGCGAGGGCGATGCCACCTACGGCAAGCTGAC
CCTGAAGTTCATCTGCACCACCGGCAAGCTGCCCGTGCCCTGGCCCACCCTCGTGACCACCCTGTCCTGG
GGCGTGCAGTGCTTCGCCCGCTACCCCGACCACATGAAGCAGCACGACTTCTTCAAGTCCGCCATGCCCG
AAGGCTACGTCCAGGAGCGCACCATCTTCTTCAAGGACGACGGCAACTACAAGACCCGCGCCGAGGTGAA
GTTCGAGGGCGACACCCTGGTGAACCGCATCGAGCTGAAGGGCATCGACTTCAAGGAGGACGGCAACATC
CTGGGGCACAAGCTGGAGTACAACTACTTTAGCGACAACGTCTATATCACCGCCGACAAGCAGAAGAACG
GCATCAAGGCCAACTTCAAGATCCGCCACAACATCGAGGACGGCGGCGTGCAGCTCGCCGACCACTACCA
GCAGAACACCCCCATCGGCGACGGCCCCGTGCTGCTGCCCGACAACCACTACCTGAGCACCCAGTCCAAG
CTGAGCAAAGACCCCAACGAGAAGCGCGATCACATGGTCCTGCTGGAGTTCGTGACCGCCGCCGGGATCA
CTCTCGGCATGGACGAGCTGTACAAGGGCAGCGGCGTCGACGCCACAAACTTCAGCCTGCTGAGACAGGC
TGGCGACGTGGAAGAGAATCCTGGACCTATGACCGAGTACAAGCCCACGGTGCGCCTCGCCACCCGCGAC
GACGTCCCCAGGGCCGTACGCACCCTCGCCGCCGCGTTCGCCGACTACCCCGCCACGCGCCACACCGTCG
ATCCGGACCGCCACATCGAGCGGGTCACCGAGCTGCAAGAACTCTTCCTCACGCGCGTCGGGCTCGACAT
CGGCAAGGTGTGGGTCGCGGACGACGGCGCCGCGGTGGCGGTCTGGACCACGCCGGAGAGCGTCGAAGCG
GGGGCGGTGTTCGCCGAGATCGGCCCGCGCATGGCCGAGTTGAGCGGTTCCCGGCTGGCCGCGCAGCAAC
AGATGGAAGGCCTCCTGGCGCCGCACCGGCCCAAGGAGCCCGCGTGGTTCCTGGCCACCGTCGGCGTCTC
GCCCGACCACCAGGGCAAGGGTCTGGGCAGCGCCGTCGTGCTCCCCGGAGTGGAGGCGGCCGAGCGCGCC
GGGGTGCCCGCCTTCCTGGAGACCTCCGCGCCCCGCAACCTCCCCTTCTACGAGCGGCTCGGCTTCACCG
TCACCGCCGACGTCGAGGTGCCCGAAGGACCGCGCACCTGGTGCATGACCCGCAAGCCCGGTGCCGGCAG
CGGCTACCCTTACGATGTGCCTGATTACGCCTGACCTGCAGGTTTCTGAAGCTTGAGTACATCGATTGCA
TTGGGTCGATCGACCGGGCCGCCAGCACAGTGGTCGATCGAGGGGGGGCCCGCGATTAGTCCAATTTGTT
AAAGACAGGATATCAGTGGTCCAGGCTCTAGTTTTGACTCAACAATATCACCAGCTGAAGCCTATAGAGT
ACGAGCCATAGATAGAATAAAAGATTTTATTTAGTCTCCAGAAAAAGGGGGGAATGAAAGACCCCACCTG
TAGGTTTGGCAAGCTAGCTTAAGTAACGCCATTTTGCAAGGCATGGAAAATACATAACTGAGAATAGAGA
AGTTCAGATCAAGGTTAGGAACAGAGAGACAGCAGAATATGGGCCAAACAGGATATCTGTGGTAAGCAGT
TCCTGCCCCGGCTCAGGGCCAAGAACAGTTGGAACAGCAGAATATGGGCCAAACAGGATATCTGTGGTAA
GCAGTTCCTGCCCCGGCTCAGGGCCAAGAACAGATGGTCCCCAGATGCGGTCCCGCCCTCAGCAGTTTCT
AGAGAACCATCAGATGTTTCCAGGGTGCCCCAAGGACCTGAAATGACCCTGTGCCTTATTTGAACTAACC
AATCAGTTCGCTTCTCGCTTCTGTTCGCGCGCTTCTGCTCCCCGAGCTCAATAAAAGAGCCCACAACCCC
TCACTCGGCGCGCCAGTCCTCCGATAGACTGCGTCGCCCGGGTACCCGTGTATCCAATAAACCCTCTTGC
AGTTGCATCCGACTTGTGGTCTCGCTGTTCCTTGGGAGGGTCTCCTCTGAGTGATTGACTACCCGTCAGC
GGGGGTCTTTCACATGCAGCATGTATCAAAATTAATTTGGTTTTTTTTCTTAAGTATTTACATTAAATGG
CCATAGTTGCATTAATGAATCGGCCAACGCGCGGGGAGAGGCGGTTTGCGTATTGGGCGCTCTTCCGCTT
CCTCGCTCACTGACTCGCTGCGCTCGGTCGTTCGGCTGCGGCGAGCGGTATCAGCTCACTCAAAGGCGGT
AATACGGTTATCCACAGAATCAGGGGATAACGCAGGAAAGAACATGTGAGCAAAAGGCCAGCAAAAGGCC
AGGAACCGTAAAAAGGCCGCGTTGCTGGCGTTTTTCCATAGGCTCCGCCCCCCTGACGAGCATCACAAAA
ATCGACGCTCAAGTCAGAGGTGGCGAAACCCGACAGGACTATAAAGATACCAGGCGTTTCCCCCTGGAAG
CTCCCTCGTGCGCTCTCCTGTTCCGACCCTGCCGCTTACCGGATACCTGTCCGCCTTTCTCCCTTCGGGA
AGCGTGGCGCTTTCTCATAGCTCACGCTGTAGGTATCTCAGTTCGGTGTAGGTCGTTCGCTCCAAGCTGG
GCTGTGTGCACGAACCCCCCGTTCAGCCCGACCGCTGCGCCTTATCCGGTAACTATCGTCTTGAGTCCAA
CCCGGTAAGACACGACTTATCGCCACTGGCAGCAGCCACTGGTAACAGGATTAGCAGAGCGAGGTATGTA
GGCGGTGCTACAGAGTTCTTGAAGTGGTGGCCTAACTACGGCTACACTAGAAGAACAGTATTTGGTATCT
GCGCTCTGCTGAAGCCAGTTACCTTCGGAAAAAGAGTTGGTAGCTCTTGATCCGGCAAACAAACCACCGC
TGGTAGCGGTGGTTTTTTTGTTTGCAAGCAGCAGATTACGCGCAGAAAAAAAGGATCTCAAGAAGATCCT
TTGATCTTTTCTACGGGGTCTGACGCTCAGTGGAACGAAAACTCACGTTAAGGGATTTTGGTCATGAGAT
TATCAAAAAGGATCTTCACCTAGATCCTTTTGCGGCCGGCCGCAAATCAATCTAAAGTATATATGAGTAA
ACTTGGTCTGACAGTTACCAATGCTTAATCAGTGAGGCACCTATCTCAGCGATCTGTCTATTTCGTTCAT
CCATAGTTGCCTGACTCCCCGTCGTGTAGATAACTACGATACGGGAGGGCTTACCATCTGGCCCCAGTGC
TGCAATGATACCGCGAGACCCACGCTCACCGGCTCCAGATTTATCAGCAATAAACCAGCCAGCCGGAAGG
GCCGAGCGCAGAAGTGGTCCTGCAACTTTATCCGCCTCCATCCAGTCTATTAATTGTTGCCGGGAAGCTA
GAGTAAGTAGTTCGCCAGTTAATAGTTTGCGCAACGTTGTTGCCATTGCTACAGGCATCGTGGTGTCACG
CTCGTCGTTTGGTATGGCTTCATTCAGCTCCGGTTCCCAACGATCAAGGCGAGTTACATGATCCCCCATG
TTGTGCAAAAAAGCGGTTAGCTCCTTCGGTCCTCCGATCGTTGTCAGAAGTAAGTTGGCCGCAGTGTTAT
CACTCATGGTTATGGCAGCACTGCATAATTCTCTTACTGTCATGCCATCCGTAAGATGCTTTTCTGTGAC
TGGTGAGTACTCAACCAAGTCATTCTGAGAATAGTGTATGCGGCGACCGAGTTGCTCTTGCCCGGCGTCA
ATACGGGATAATACCGCGCCACATAGCAGAACTTTAAAAGTGCTCATCATTGGAAAACGTTCTTCGGGGC
GAAAACTCTCAAGGATCTTACCGCTGTTGAGATCCAGTTCGATGTAACCCACTCGTGCACCCAACTGATC
TTCAGCATCTTTTACTTTCACCAGCGTTTCTGGGTGAGCAAAAACAGGAAGGCAAAATGCCGCAAAAAAG
GGAATAAGGGCGACACGGAAATGTTGAATACTCATACTCTTCCTTTTTCAATATTATTGAAGCATTTATC
AGGGTTATTGTCTCATGAGCGGATACATATTTGAATGTATTTAGAAAAATAAACAAATAGGGGTTCCGCG
CACATTTC
Features (pLannotate 1.2.2; 12 found; start..end, strand, type, name):
     22..615     +  LTR            LTR: long terminal repeat from Moloney murine leukemia virus
    746..1044    +  misc_feature   MMLV Ψ (fragment): packaging signal of Moloney murine leukemia virus (MMLV)
   1103..1519    +  CDS            gag (truncated): truncated Moloney murine leukemia virus (MMLV) gag gene lacking the start codon
   1529..1903    +  misc_feature   pol region: Moloney murine leukemia virus (MMLV) pol region containing the splice acceptor site
   1970..2686    +  CDS            mTurquoise2: mTurquoise2 is a basic (constitutively fluorescent) cyan fluorescent protein published in 2012, derived from Aequorea victoria. It is reported to be a rapidly-maturing monomer with very low acid sensitivity.
   2759..3355    +  CDS            PuroR (fragment): puromycin N-acetyltransferase; pac from Streptomyces; confers resistance to puromycin
   3483..3581    +  CDS            env (fragment): murine leukemia virus gPr80 envelope polyprotein precursor; env; proteolytically cleaved into gp70SU and p15TM subunits
   3623..4212    +  LTR            LTR: long terminal repeat from Moloney murine leukemia virus
   4278..4330    -  CDS            lacI (fragment): lac repressor; lacI; The lac repressor binds to the lac operator to inhibit transcription in E. coli. This inhibition can be relieved by adding lactose or isopropyl-β-D-thiogalactopyranoside (IPTG).
   4513..5101    -  rep_origin     ori: high-copy-number ColE1/pMB1/pBR322/pUC origin of replication
   5265..6125    -  CDS            AmpR: β-lactamase; bla; confers resistance to ampicillin, carbenicillin, and related antibiotics
   6126..6230    -  promoter       AmpR promoter: bla
