>Addgene plasmid #163344 | pMY-mTurquoise2-P2A-PuroR-HA | addgene full sequence | sequence record 322300 | Addgene NGS Result
AATGGCGTTACTTAAGCTAGCTTGCCAAACCTACAGGTGGGGTCTTTCATTATGCAGGTGGCACTTTTCG
GGGAAATGTGCGCGGAACCCCTATTTGTTTATTTTTCTAAATACATTCAAATATGTATCCGCTCATGAGA
CAATAACCCTGATAAATGCTTCAATAATATTGAAAAAGGAAGAGTATGAGTATTCAACATTTCCGTGTCG
CCCTTATTCCCTTTTTTGCGGCATTTTGCCTTCCTGTTTTTGCTCACCCAGAAACGCTGGTGAAAGTAAA
AGATGCTGAAGATCAGTTGGGTGCACGAGTGGGTTACATCGAACTGGATCTCAACAGCGGTAAGATCCTT
GAGAGTTTTCGCCCCGAAGAACGTTTTCCAATGATGAGCACTTTTAAAGTTCTGCTATGTGGCGCGGTAT
TATCCCGTATTGACGCCGGGCAAGAGCAACTCGGTCGCCGCATACACTATTCTCAGAATGACTTGGTTGA
GTACTCACCAGTCACAGAAAAGCATCTTACGGATGGCATGACAGTAAGAGAATTATGCAGTGCTGCCATA
ACCATGAGTGATAACACTGCGGCCAACTTACTTCTGACAACGATCGGAGGACCGAAGGAGCTAACCGCTT
TTTTGCACAACATGGGGGATCATGTAACTCGCCTTGATCGTTGGGAACCGGAGCTGAATGAAGCCATACC
AAACGACGAGCGTGACACCACGATGCCTGTAGCAATGGCAACAACGTTGCGCAAACTATTAACTGGCGAA
CTACTTACTCTAGCTTCCCGGCAACAATTAATAGACTGGATGGAGGCGGATAAAGTTGCAGGACCACTTC
TGCGCTCGGCCCTTCCGGCTGGCTGGTTTATTGCTGATAAATCTGGAGCCGGTGAGCGTGGGTCTCGCGG
TATCATTGCAGCACTGGGGCCAGATGGTAAGCCCTCCCGTATCGTAGTTATCTACACGACGGGGAGTCAG
GCAACTATGGATGAACGAAATAGACAGATCGCTGAGATAGGTGCCTCACTGATTAAGCATTGGTAACTGT
CAGACCAAGTTTACTCATATATACTTTAGATTGATTTGCGGCCGGCCGCAAAAGGATCTAGGTGAAGATC
CTTTTTGATAATCTCATGACCAAAATCCCTTAACGTGAGTTTTCGTTCCACTGAGCGTCAGACCCCGTAG
AAAAGATCAAAGGATCTTCTTGAGATCCTTTTTTTCTGCGCGTAATCTGCTGCTTGCAAACAAAAAAACC
ACCGCTACCAGCGGTGGTTTGTTTGCCGGATCAAGAGCTACCAACTCTTTTTCCGAAGGTAACTGGCTTC
AGCAGAGCGCAGATACCAAATACTGTTCTTCTAGTGTAGCCGTAGTTAGGCCACCACTTCAAGAACTCTG
TAGCACCGCCTACATACCTCGCTCTGCTAATCCTGTTACCAGTGGCTGCTGCCAGTGGCGATAAGTCGTG
TCTTACCGGGTTGGACTCAAGACGATAGTTACCGGATAAGGCGCAGCGGTCGGGCTGAACGGGGGGTTCG
TGCACACAGCCCAGCTTGGAGCGAACGACCTACACCGAACTGAGATACCTACAGCGTGAGCTATGAGAAA
GCGCCACGCTTCCCGAAGGGAGAAAGGCGGACAGGTATCCGGTAAGCGGCAGGGTCGGAACAGGAGAGCG
CACGAGGGAGCTTCCAGGGGGAAACGCCTGGTATCTTTATAGTCCTGTCGGGTTTCGCCACCTCTGACTT
GAGCGTCGATTTTTGTGATGCTCGTCAGGGGTGCGGAGCCTATGGAAAAACGCCAGCAACGCGGCCTTTT
TACGGTTCCTGGCCTTTTGCTGGCCTTTTGCTCACATGTTCTTTCCTGCGTTATCCCCTGATTCTGTGGA
TAACCGTATTACCGCCTTTGAGTGAGCTGATACCGCTCGCCGCAGCCGAACGACCGAGCGCAGCGAGTCA
GTGAGCGAGGAAGCGGAAGAGCGCCCAATACGCAAACCGCCTCTCCCCGCGCGTTGGCCGATTCATTAAT
GCAACTATGGCCATTTAATGTAAATACTTAAGAAAAAAAACCAAATTAATTTTGATACATGCTGCATGTG
AAAGACCCCCGCTGACGGGTAGTCAATCACTCAGAGGAGACCCTCCCAAGGAACAGCGAGACCACAAGTC
GGATGCAACTGCAAGAGGGTTTATTGGATACACGGGTACCCGGGCGACGCAGTCTATCGGAGGACTGGCG
CGCCGAGTGAGGGGTTGTGGGCTCTTTTATTGAGCTCGGGGAGCAGAAGCGCGCGAACAGAAGCGAGAAG
CGAACTGATTGGTTAGTTCAAATAAGGCACAGGGTCATTTCAGGTCCTTGGGGCACCCTGGAAACATCTG
ATGGTTCTCTAGAAACTGCTGAGGGCGGGACCGCATCTGGGGACCATCTGTTCTTGGCCCTGAGCCGGGG
CAGGAACTGCTTACCACAGATATCCTGTTTGGCCCATATTCTGCTGTTCCAACTGTTCTTGGCCCTGAGC
CGGGGCAGGAACTGCTTACCACAGATATCCTGTTTGGCCCATATTCTGCTGTCTCTCTGTTCCTAACCTT
GATCTGAACTTCTCTATTCTCAGTTATGTATTTTCCATGCCTTGCAAAATGGCGTTACTTAAGCTAGCTT
GCCAAACCTACAGGTGGGGTCTTTCATTCCCCCCTTTTTCTGGAGACTAAATAAAATCTTTTATTCTATC
TATGGCTCGTACTCTATAGGCTTCAGCTGGTGATATTGTTGAGTCAAAACTAGAGCCTGGACCACTGATA
TCCTGTCTTTAACAAATTGGACTAATCGCGGGCCCCCCCTCGATCGACCACTGTGCTGGCGGCCCGGTCG
ATCGACCCAATGCAATCGATGTACTCAAGCTTCAGAAACCTGCAGGTCAGGCGTAATCAGGCACATCGTA
AGGGTAGCCGCTGCCGGCACCGGGCTTGCGGGTCATGCACCAGGTGCGCGGTCCTTCGGGCACCTCGACG
TCGGCGGTGACGGTGAAGCCGAGCCGCTCGTAGAAGGGGAGGTTGCGGGGCGCGGAGGTCTCCAGGAAGG
CGGGCACCCCGGCGCGCTCGGCCGCCTCCACTCCGGGGAGCACGACGGCGCTGCCCAGACCCTTGCCCTG
GTGGTCGGGCGAGACGCCGACGGTGGCCAGGAACCACGCGGGCTCCTTGGGCCGGTGCGGCGCCAGGAGG
CCTTCCATCTGTTGCTGCGCGGCCAGCCGGGAACCGCTCAACTCGGCCATGCGCGGGCCGATCTCGGCGA
ACACCGCCCCCGCTTCGACGCTCTCCGGCGTGGTCCAGACCGCCACCGCGGCGCCGTCGTCCGCGACCCA
CACCTTGCCGATGTCGAGCCCGACGCGCGTGAGGAAGAGTTCTTGCAGCTCGGTGACCCGCTCGATGTGG
CGGTCCGGATCGACGGTGTGGCGCGTGGCGGGGTAGTCGGCGAACGCGGCGGCGAGGGTGCGTACGGCCC
TGGGGACGTCGTCGCGGGTGGCGAGGCGCACCGTGGGCTTGTACTCGGTCATAGGTCCAGGATTCTCTTC
CACGTCGCCAGCCTGTCTCAGCAGGCTGAAGTTTGTGGCGTCGACGCCGCTGCCCTTGTACAGCTCGTCC
ATGCCGAGAGTGATCCCGGCGGCGGTCACGAACTCCAGCAGGACCATGTGATCGCGCTTCTCGTTGGGGT
CTTTGCTCAGCTTGGACTGGGTGCTCAGGTAGTGGTTGTCGGGCAGCAGCACGGGGCCGTCGCCGATGGG
GGTGTTCTGCTGGTAGTGGTCGGCGAGCTGCACGCCGCCGTCCTCGATGTTGTGGCGGATCTTGAAGTTG
GCCTTGATGCCGTTCTTCTGCTTGTCGGCGGTGATATAGACGTTGTCGCTAAAGTAGTTGTACTCCAGCT
TGTGCCCCAGGATGTTGCCGTCCTCCTTGAAGTCGATGCCCTTCAGCTCGATGCGGTTCACCAGGGTGTC
GCCCTCGAACTTCACCTCGGCGCGGGTCTTGTAGTTGCCGTCGTCCTTGAAGAAGATGGTGCGCTCCTGG
ACGTAGCCTTCGGGCATGGCGGACTTGAAGAAGTCGTGCTGCTTCATGTGGTCGGGGTAGCGGGCGAAGC
ACTGCACGCCCCAGGACAGGGTGGTCACGAGGGTGGGCCAGGGCACGGGCAGCTTGCCGGTGGTGCAGAT
GAACTTCAGGGTCAGCTTGCCGTAGGTGGCATCGCCCTCGCCCTCGCCGGACACGCTGAACTTGTGGCCG
TTTACGTCGCCGTCCAGCTCGACCAGGATGGGCACCACCCCGGTGAACAGCTCCTCGCCCTTGCTCACCA
TGGTGGCACGCGTTTCCGTGCGGCCGCACGACCGGATCCACGGAGTTAATTAACTAGCTAGATCCGGCAG
TCTAGAGGATGGTCCACCCCCGGGGTCGGCAGCCTTCACGTGGGCGGCGTGTATCCAAGCTGCGATGCCG
TCTACTTTGAGGGCGGTGGGGGTGGTCAGCAGGACTGTGTAAGGTCCTTTCCAGCGAGGTTCTAGGTTCT
TAGTCTGGTGTCGGCGGACCCACACTGTGTCGCCGACTCGGTAAGGGTGAGGTACCACCGGCCGGTCGGT
CCAGTTGTTCTTGGTAGGCTGCCGCCAGAGGTCTCCAGACTTCGTGCTGGACTAAGTAGAGAGCCTGTAA
GTGAGCTTGGAGAGAGGGGCTGTTAGTAACTCTTGTCATGTCAGGGTCAGGGAAGTTTACAAGGGGCGGG
GGTGCCCCATATAAGATCTCATATGGCCATATGGGGGCGCCTAGAGAAGGAGTGAGGGCTGGATAAAGGG
AGGATCGAGGCGGGGTCGAACGAGGAGGTTCAAGGGGGAGAGACGGGGCGGATGGAGGAAGAGGAGGCGG
AGGCTTAGGGTGTACAAAGGGCTTGACCCAGGGAGGGGGGTCAAAAGCCAAGGCTTCCCAGGTCACGATG
TAGGGGACCTGGTCTGGGTGTCCATGCGGGCCAGGTGAAAAGACCTTGATCTTAACCTGGGTGATGAGGT
CTCGGTTAAAGGTGCCGTCTCGCGGCCATCCGACGTTAAAGGTTGGCCATTCTGCAGAGCAGAAGGTAAC
CCAACGTCTCTTCTTGACATCTACCGACTGGTTGTGAGCGATCCGCTCGACATCTTTCCAGTGACCTAAG
GTCAAACTTAAGGGAGTGGTAACAGTCTGGCCCTAATTTTCAGACAAATACAGAAACACAGTCAGACAGA
GACAACACAGAACGATGCTGCAGCAGACAAGACGCGCGGCGCGGCTTCGGTCCCAAACCGAAAGCAAAAA
TTCAGACGGAGGCGGGAACTGTTTTAGGTTCTCGTCTCCTACCAGAACCACATATCCCTCCTATTAGGGG
GGTGCACCAAAGAGTCCAAAACGATCGGGATTTTTGGACTCAGGTCGGGCCACAAAAACGGCCCCCGAAG
TCCCTGGGACGTCTCCCAGGGTTGCGGCCGGGTGTTCCGAACTCGTCAGTTCCACCACGGGTCCGCCAGA
TACAGAGCTAGTTAGCTAACTAGTACAGACGCAGGCGCAAACATTAGATGCCGGCACAAACACGCACAAA
GACAGAGACAGACACGAAACGACCGCTGGCCAGCTTACCTCCCGGCGGGGGGGTCGGTGGTCCCTGGGCA
GGGGTCTCCAAATCTCGGTGGAACCTCCAAATGAAAGACCCCCGAGGTGGGCAGTCAATCAATCTGAGGA
GACCCTCCCAAGGATCAGCGAGTCCACGATTCGGATGCAAACAGCAAGAGGCTTTATTGGGAATACGGGT
ACCCGGGCGACTCAGTCAATCGGAGGACTGGCGCGCCGAGTGAGGGGTTGTGGGCTCTTTTATTGAGCTC
GGGGAGCAGAAGCGCGCGAACAGAAGCGAGAAGCGAACTGATTGGTTAGTTCAAATAAGGCACAGGGTCA
TTTCAGGTCCTTGGGGCACCCTGGAAACATCTGATGGTTCTCTAGAAACTGCTGAGGGCTGGACCGCATC
TGGGGACCATCTGTTCTTGGCCCTGAGCCGGGGCAGGAACTGCTTACCACAGATATCCTGTTTGGCCCAT
ATTCAGCTGTTCCATCTGTTCTTGGCCCTGAGCCGGGGCAGGAACTGCTTACCACAGATATCCTGTTTGG
CCCATATTCAGCTGTTCCATCTGTTCCTGACCTTGATCTGAACTTTTCTATTCTCAGTTATGTATTTTTC
CATGCCTTGCAA
Features (pLannotate 1.2.2; 12 found; start..end, strand, type, name):
     81..185     +  promoter       AmpR promoter: bla
    186..1046    +  CDS            AmpR: β-lactamase; bla; confers resistance to ampicillin, carbenicillin, and related antibiotics
   1210..1798    +  rep_origin     ori: high-copy-number ColE1/pMB1/pBR322/pUC origin of replication
   1981..2033    +  CDS            lacI (fragment): lac repressor; lacI; The lac repressor binds to the lac operator to inhibit transcription in E. coli. This inhibition can be relieved by adding lactose or isopropyl-β-D-thiogalactopyranoside (IPTG).
   2099..2688    -  LTR            LTR: long terminal repeat from Moloney murine leukemia virus
   2730..2828    -  CDS            env (fragment): murine leukemia virus gPr80 envelope polyprotein precursor; env; proteolytically cleaved into gp70SU and p15TM subunits
   2956..3552    -  CDS            PuroR (fragment): puromycin N-acetyltransferase; pac from Streptomyces; confers resistance to puromycin
   3625..4341    -  CDS            mTurquoise2: mTurquoise2 is a basic (constitutively fluorescent) cyan fluorescent protein published in 2012, derived from Aequorea victoria. It is reported to be a rapidly-maturing monomer with very low acid sensitivity.
   4408..4786    -  misc_feature   pol region: Moloney murine leukemia virus (MMLV) pol region containing the splice acceptor site
   4796..5212    -  CDS            gag (truncated): truncated Moloney murine leukemia virus (MMLV) gag gene lacking the start codon
   5271..5569    -  misc_feature   MMLV Ψ (fragment): packaging signal of Moloney murine leukemia virus (MMLV)
   5700..51      -  LTR            LTR (across the origin): long terminal repeat from Moloney murine leukemia virus
