[The description below was written by a language model from this plasmid's Addgene catalogue record and pLannotate feature annotations shown in this document.]
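Description:
pMY-mTurquoise2-P2A-PuroR-HA is a gammaretroviral expression vector built on the pMY backbone, intended for transducing mammalian cells with a cyan fluorescent marker together with a drug-selection gene. In bacteria it is maintained through a high-copy ColE1/pUC-type origin and selected with ampicillin via the bla gene and its own promoter. Two sequence records are available, the depositor's (6,238 nt) and a repository sequencing result (6,242 nt). They carry the same twelve annotated features in the same order, simply in opposite orientation and with a different start point.

The proviral region is flanked by two Moloney murine leukemia virus LTRs. Downstream of the 5′ LTR lie the MMLV Ψ packaging signal, a truncated gag segment lacking its start codon, and a pol-derived region containing the splice acceptor. These elements support encapsidation of the genomic RNA and allow spliced transcript expression without encoding viral proteins, so the viral proteins must be supplied in trans by a packaging system. Expression is driven by the LTR, with no internal promoter annotated. The payload is a single open reading frame: untargeted, cytosolic mTurquoise2, a monomeric Aequorea-derived cyan fluorescent protein, followed by a P2A ribosome-skipping peptide and puromycin N-acetyltransferase bearing an HA epitope tag. The P2A and HA elements are indicated by the name and stated purpose but are not separately annotated. This arrangement yields both proteins from one transcript, so transduced cells can be identified by fluorescence, enriched with puromycin, and the marker detected by anti-HA antibodies. Short env and lacI fragments are backbone remnants. The plasmid belongs to a retroviral toolbox developed for overexpression and genetic perturbation in primary lymphocytes.
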