Addgene plasmid #163344: pMY-mTurquoise2-P2A-PuroR-HA
Purpose: Retroviral vector to express cytosolic mTurquoise2 and an HA-tagged puromycin selection marker
Depositing lab: Louis Ates & Teunis Geijtenbeek. Depositing organization: Academic Medical Center, University of Amsterdam. Publication: An optimized retroviral toolbox for overexpression and genetic perturbation of primary lymphocytes. van der Donk LEH, van der Spek J, van Duivenvoorde T, Ten Brink MS, Geijtenbeek TBH, Kuijl CP, van Heijst JWJ, Ates LS. Biol Open. 2022 Feb 15;11(2):bio059032. doi: 10.1242/bio.059032. Epub 2022 Mar 1. PubMed 35229875.
Backbone
  Vector backbone: pMY
  Vector type: Mammalian Expression, Retroviral
  Selectable markers: Puromycin
Growth in bacteria
  Bacterial resistance: Ampicillin, 100 μg/mL
  Growth temperature: 37°C
  Growth strain: NEB Stable
  Copy number: High Copy
Gene/Insert
  Gene/Insert name: mTurquoise2
  Species: Other
  Promoter: LTR
  Cloning method: Restriction Enzyme; 5′ cloning site Unknown (unknown if destroyed); 3′ cloning site Unknown (unknown if destroyed)
Terms and licenses: Academic/Nonprofit Terms; Industry Terms: Not Available to Industry
Depositor comments: Please visit https://www.biorxiv.org/content/10.1101/2021.01.08.425881v1 for bioRxiv preprint.
How to cite: pMY-mTurquoise2-P2A-PuroR-HA was a gift from Louis Ates & Teunis Geijtenbeek (Addgene plasmid # 163344 ; http://n2t.net/addgene:163344 ; RRID:Addgene_163344)
